Addgene plasmid #239919: LLP997
Purpose: sgRNA compatible with TCTP-SynPro-05 and CaMV 35S-SynPro-07 as Level-0 part (Golden Gate cloning)
Depositing lab: Ryan Lister. Depositing organization: University of Western Australia. Publication: CRISPRi-based circuits to control gene expression in plants. Khan MA, Herring G, Zhu JY, Oliva M, Fourie E, Johnston B, Zhang Z, Potter J, Pineda L, Pflueger J, Swain T, Pflueger C, Lloyd JPB, Secco D, Small I, Kidd BN, Lister R. Nat Biotechnol. 2025 Mar;43(3):416-430. doi: 10.1038/s41587-024-02236-w. Epub 2024 May 20. PubMed 38769424.
Backbone
  Vector backbone: pAGM9121
  Vector type: Synthetic Biology
Growth in bacteria
  Bacterial resistance: Spectinomycin, 50 μg/mL
  Growth temperature: 30°C
  Growth strain: DH5alpha
  Copy number: High Copy
Gene/Insert
  Gene/Insert name: sgRNA
  gRNA/shRNA sequence: Unspecified
  Species: Synthetic
  Mutation: N/A
  Cloning method: Restriction Enzyme; 5′ cloning site Unknown (unknown if destroyed)
Terms and licenses: Academic/Nonprofit Terms; Industry Terms: Not Available to Industry
How to cite: LLP997 was a gift from Ryan Lister (Addgene plasmid # 239919 ; http://n2t.net/addgene:239919 ; RRID:Addgene_239919)
