[The description below was written by a language model from this plasmid's Addgene catalogue record and pLannotate feature annotations shown in this document.]
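Description:
LLP997 is a small (about 2.2 kb) Level-0 Golden Gate part plasmid built on the pAGM9121 backbone, a synthetic-biology vector used to store standardised DNA modules for hierarchical assembly. It is propagated in E. coli as a high-copy plasmid through a ColE1/pUC-type origin of replication and is selected with spectinomycin. The feature table shows the aadA aminoglycoside adenylyltransferase gene (spectinomycin/streptomycin resistance) preceded by a fragment of the class 1 integron Pc promoter and a short remnant of a gentamicin acetyltransferase gene. These are leftovers of the integron-derived resistance cassette and are not functional payload elements.

The insert is a synthetic single guide RNA. The only annotated payload feature is the Streptococcus pyogenes Cas9 guide RNA scaffold, which lies close to the end of the sequence record. The spacer sequence is listed as unspecified. No promoter or terminator for guide expression is annotated, which fits a Level-0 part that is meant to be joined to regulatory modules during later assembly steps. The flanking type IIS restriction sites and cloning overhangs are also not given in the record.

According to the stated purpose, the guide is compatible with two synthetic promoters, TCTP-SynPro-05 and CaMV 35S-SynPro-07, which suggests that it targets sites engineered into those promoters. The associated work describes CRISPR interference-based circuits for controlling gene expression in plants. In that setting, the part would be assembled into higher-level transcription units so that the guide recruits a Cas9-derived repressor to the matching synthetic promoters, acting as a programmable repression input in genetic circuits.
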