Features (pLannotate 1.2.2; 5 found; start..end, strand, type, name):
     23..46      +  promoter       Pc promoter (fragment): intI1 (promoter lies within the coding sequence); class 1 integron promoter
    222..278     +  CDS            GmR (fragment): gentamycin acetyltransferase; aacC1; confers resistance to gentamycin
    289..1076    +  CDS            SmR (fragment): aminoglycoside adenylyltransferase (Murphy, 1985); aadA; confers resistance to spectinomycin and streptomycin
   1417..2005    +  rep_origin     ori: high-copy-number ColE1/pMB1/pBR322/pUC origin of replication
   2097..2172    +  misc_RNA       gRNA scaffold: guide RNA scaffold for the Streptococcus pyogenes CRISPR/Cas9 system
>Addgene plasmid #239919 | LLP997 | addgene full sequence | sequence record 486314 | Addgene NGS Result
GTGCCGAGGCACGAACCCAGTGGACATAAGCCTGTTCGGTTCGTAAGCTGTAATGCAAGTAGCGTATGCG
CTCACGCAACTGGTCCAGAACCTTGACCGAACGCAGCGGTGGTAACGGCGCAGTGGCGGTTTTCATGGCT
TGTTATGACTGTTTTTTTGGGGTACAGTCTATGCCTCGGGCATCCAAGCAGCAAGCGCGTTACGCCGTGG
GTCGATGTTTGATGTTATGGAGCAGCAACGATGTTACGCAGCAGGGCAGTCGCCCTAAAACAAAGTTAAA
CATCATGGGGGAAGCGGTGATCGCCGAAGTATCGACTCAACTATCAGAGGTAGTTGGCGTCATCGAGCGC
CATCTCGAACCGACGTTGCTGGCCGTACATTTGTACGGCTCCGCAGTGGATGGCGGCCTGAAGCCACACA
GCGATATTGATTTGCTGGTTACGGTGACCGTAAGGCTTGATGAAACAACGCGGCGAGCTTTGATCAACGA
CCTTTTGGAAACTTCGGCTTCCCCTGGAGAGAGCGAGATTCTCCGCGCTGTAGAAGTCACCATTGTTGTG
CACGACGACATCATTCCGTGGCGTTATCCAGCTAAGCGCGAACTGCAATTTGGAGAATGGCAGCGCAATG
ACATTCTTGCAGGTATCTTCGAGCCAGCCACGATCGACATTGATCTGGCTATCTTGCTGACAAAAGCAAG
AGAACATAGCGTTGCCTTGGTAGGTCCAGCGGCGGAGGAACTCTTTGATCCGGTTCCTGAACAGGATCTA
TTTGAGGCGCTAAATGAAACCTTAACGCTATGGAACTCGCCGCCCGACTGGGCTGGCGATGAGCGAAATG
TAGTGCTTACGTTGTCCCGCATTTGGTACAGCGCAGTAACCGGCAAAATCGCGCCGAAGGATGTCGCTGC
CGACTGGGCAATGGAGCGCCTGCCGGCCCAGTATCAGCCCGTCATACTTGAAGCTAGACAGGCTTATCTT
GGACAAGAAGAAGATCGCTTGGCCTCGCGCGCAGATCAGTTGGAAGAATTTGTCCATTACGTGAAAGGCG
AGATCACCAAGGTAGTCGGCAAATAATGTCTAGCTAGAAATTCGTTCAAGCCGACGCCGCTTCGCGGCGC
GGCTTAACTCAAGCGTTAGATGCACTAAGCACATAATTGCTCACAGCCAAACTATCAGGTCAAGTCTGCT
TTTATTATTTTTAAGCGTGCATAATAAGCCCTACACAAATTGGGAGATATATCATGCTGTCAGACCAAGT
TTACTCATATATACTTTAGATTGATTTAAAACTTCATTTTTAATTTAAAAGGATCTAGGTGAAGATCCTT
TTTGATAATCTCATGACCAAAATCCCTTAACGTGAGTTTTCGTTCCACTGAGCGTCAGACCCCGTAGAAA
AGATCAAAGGATCTTCTTGAGATCCTTTTTTTCTGCGCGTAATCTGCTGCTTGCAAACAAAAAAACCACC
GCTACCAGCGGTGGTTTGTTTGCCGGATCAAGAGCTACCAACTCTTTTTCCGAAGGTAACTGGCTTCAGC
AGAGCGCAGATACCAAATACTGTTCTTCTAGTGTAGCCGTAGTTAGGCCACCACTTCAAGAACTCTGTAG
CACCGCCTACATACCTCGCTCTGCTAATCCTGTTACCAGTGGCTGCTGCCAGTGGCGATAAGTCGTGTCT
TACCGGGTTGGACTCAAGACGATAGTTACCGGATAAGGCGCAGCGGTCGGGCTGAACGGGGGGTTCGTGC
ACACAGCCCAGCTTGGAGCGAACGACCTACACCGAACTGAGATACCTACAGCGTGAGCTATGAGAAAGCG
CCACGCTTCCCGAAGGGAGAAAGGCGGACAGGTATCCGGTAAGCGGCAGGGTCGGAACAGGAGAGCGCAC
GAGGGAGCTTCCAGGGGGAAACGCCTGGTATCTTTATAGTCCTGTCGGGTTTCGCCACCTCTGACTTGAG
CGTCGATTTTTGTGATGCTCGTCAGGGGGGCGGAGCCTATGGAAAAACGCCAGCAACGCGGCCTTTTTAC
GGTTCCTGCACTCTGTGGTCTCATACTGTTCACTGCCGTATAGGCAGGGGTAGGAGAGACTCACGCGTTT
TAGAGCTAGAAATAGCAAGTTAAAATAAGGCTAGTCCGTTATCAACTTGAAAAAGTGGCACCGAGTCGGT
GCGTTCACTGCCGTATAGGCAGGCTTCGAGACCACGAA
